>Addgene plasmid #196970 | pLentiGuide-BlastR | addgene full sequence | sequence record 441210 | Addgene NGS Result
CCGGGTGCAAAGATGGATAAAGTTTTAAACAGAGAGGAATCTTTGCAGCTAATGGACCTTCTAGGTCTTG
AAAGGAGTGGGAATTGGCTCCGGTGCCCGTCAGTGGGCAGAGCGCACATCGCCCACAGTCCCCGAGAAGT
TGGGGGGAGGGGTCGGCAATTGATCCGGTGCCTAGAGAAGGTGGCGCGGGGTAAACTGGGAAAGTGATGT
CGTGTACTGGCTCCGCCTTTTTCCCGAGGGTGGGGGAGAACCGTATATAAGTGCAGTAGTCGCCGTGAAC
GTTCTTTTTCGCAACGGGTTTGCCGCCAGAACACAGGTAAGTGCCGTGTGTGGTTCCCGCGGGCCTGGCC
TCTTTACGGGTTATGGCCCTTGCGTGCCTTGAATTACTTCCACCTGGCTGCAGTACGTGATTCTTGATCC
CGAGCTTCGGGTTGGAAGTGGGTGGGAGAGTTCGAGGCCTTGCGCTTAAGGAGCCCCTTCGCCTCGTGCT
TGAGTTGAGGCCTGGCCTGGGCGCTGGGGCCGCCGCGTGCGAATCTGGTGGCACCTTCGCGCCTGTCTCG
CTGCTTTCGATAAGTCTCTAGCCATTTAAAATTTTTGATGACCTGCTGCGACGCTTTTTTTCTGGCAAGA
TAGTCTTGTAAATGCGGGCCAAGATCTGCACACTGGTATTTCGGTTTTTGGGGCCGCGGGCGGCGACGGG
GCCCGTGCGTCCCAGCGCACATGTTCGGCGAGGCGGGGCCTGCGAGCGCGGCCACCGAGAATCGGACGGG
GGTAGTCTCAAGCTGGCCGGCCTGCTCTGGTGCCTGGCCTCGCGCCGCCGTGTATCGCCCCGCCCTGGGC
GGCAAGGCTGGCCCGGTCGGCACCAGTTGCGTGAGCGGAAAGATGGCCGCTTCCCGGCCCTGCTGCAGGG
AGCTCAAAATGGAGGACGCGGCGCTCGGGAGAGCGGGCGGGTGAGTCACCCACACAAAGGAAAAGGGCCT
TTCCGTCCTCAGCCGTCGCTTCATGTGACTCCACGGAGTACCGGGCGCCGTCCAGGCACCTCGATTAGTT
CTCGAGCTTTTGGAGTACGTCGTCTTTAGGTTGGGGGGAGGGGTTTTATGCGATGGAGTTTCCCCACACT
GAGTGGGTGGAGACTGAAGTTAGGCCAGCTTGGCACTTGATGTAATTCTCCTTGGAATTTGCCCTTTTTG
AGTTTGGATCTTGGTTCATTCTCAAGCCTCAGACAGTGGTTCAAAGTTTTTTTCTTCCATTTCAGGTGTC
GTGACGTACGGCCACCATGGCCAAGCCTTTGTCTCAAGAAGAATCCACCCTCATTGAAAGAGCAACGGCT
ACAATCAACAGCATCCCCATCTCTGAAGACTACAGCGTCGCCAGCGCAGCTCTCTCTAGCGACGGCCGCA
TCTTCACTGGTGTCAATGTATATCATTTTACTGGGGGACCTTGTGCAGAACTCGTGGTGCTGGGCACTGC
TGCTGCTGCGGCAGCTGGCAACCTGACTTGTATCGTCGCGATCGGAAATGAGAACAGGGGCATCTTGAGC
CCCTGCGGACGGTGCCGACAGGTGCTTCTCGATCTGCATCCTGGGATCAAAGCCATAGTGAAGGACAGTG
ATGGACAGCCGACGGCAGTTGGGATTCGTGAATTGCTGCCCTCTGGTTATGTGTGGGAGGGCTAAACGCG
TTAAGTCGACAATCAACCTCTGGATTACAAAATTTGTGAAAGATTGACTGGTATTCTTAACTATGTTGCT
CCTTTTACGCTATGTGGATACGCTGCTTTAATGCCTTTGTATCATGCTATTGCTTCCCGTATGGCTTTCA
TTTTCTCCTCCTTGTATAAATCCTGGTTGCTGTCTCTTTATGAGGAGTTGTGGCCCGTTGTCAGGCAACG
TGGCGTGGTGTGCACTGTGTTTGCTGACGCAACCCCCACTGGTTGGGGCATTGCCACCACCTGTCAGCTC
CTTTCCGGGACTTTCGCTTTCCCCCTCCCTATTGCCACGGCGGAACTCATCGCCGCCTGCCTTGCCCGCT
GCTGGACAGGGGCTCGGCTGTTGGGCACTGACAATTCCGTGGTGTTGTCGGGGAAATCATCGTCCTTTCC
TTGGCTGCTCGCCTGTGTTGCCACCTGGATTCTGCGCGGGACGTCCTTCTGCTACGTCCCTTCGGCCCTC
AATCCAGCGGACCTTCCTTCCCGCGGCCTGCTGCCGGCTCTGCGGCCTCTTCCGCGTCTTCGCCTTCGCC
CTCAGACGAGTCGGATCTCCCTTTGGGCCGCCTCCCCGCGTCGACTTTAAGACCAATGACTTACAAGGCA
GCTGTAGATCTTAGCCACTTTTTAAAAGAAAAGGGGGGACTGGAAGGGCTAATTCACTCCCAACGAAGAC
AAGATCTGCTTTTTGCTTGTACTGGGTCTCTCTGGTTAGACCAGATCTGAGCCTGGGAGCTCTCTGGCTA
ACTAGGGAACCCACTGCTTAAGCCTCAATAAAGCTTGCCTTGAGTGCTTCAAGTAGTGTGTGCCCGTCTG
TTGTGTGACTCTGGTAACTAGAGATCCCTCAGACCCTTTTAGTCAGTGTGGAAAATCTCTAGCAGTACGT
ATAGTAGTTCATGTCATCTTATTATTCAGTATTTATAACTTGCAAAGAAATGAATATCAGAGAGTGAGAG
GAACTTGTTTATTGCAGCTTATAATGGTTACAAATAAAGCAATAGCATCACAAATTTCACAAATAAAGCA
TTTTTTTCACTGCATTCTAGTTGTGGTTTGTCCAAACTCATCAATGTATCTTATCATGTCTGGCTCTAGC
TATCCCGCCCCTAACTCCGCCCATCCCGCCCCTAACTCCGCCCAGTTCCGCCCATTCTCCGCCCCATGGC
TGACTAATTTTTTTTATTTATGCAGAGGCCGAGGCCGCCTCGGCCTCTGAGCTATTCCAGAAGTAGTGAG
GAGGCTTTTTTGGAGGCCTAGGGACGTACCCAATTCGCCCTATAGTGAGTCGTATTACGCGCGCTCACTG
GCCGTCGTTTTACAACGTCGTGACTGGGAAAACCCTGGCGTTACCCAACTTAATCGCCTTGCAGCACATC
CCCCTTTCGCCAGCTGGCGTAATAGCGAAGAGGCCCGCACCGATCGCCCTTCCCAACAGTTGCGCAGCCT
GAATGGCGAATGGG
[124 nt withheld, positions 3165-3288]
C
[91 nt withheld, positions 3290-3380]
A
[49 nt withheld, positions 3382-3430]
CCTTTGACGTTGGAGTCCACGTTCTTT
[37 nt withheld, positions 3458-3494]
ACCCTATCTCGGTCTATTCTTTTGATTTATAAGGGATTTTGCCGATTTCGGCCTATTGGTTAAAAAATGA
GCTGATTTAACAAAAATTTAACGCGAATTTTAACAAAATATTAACGCTTACAATTTAGGTGGCACTTTTC
GGGGAAATGTGCGCGGAACCCCTATTTGTTTATTTTTCTAAATACATTCAAATATGTATCCGCTCATGAG
ACAATAACCCTGATAAATGCTTCAATAATATTGAAAAAGGAAGAGTATGAGTATTCAACATTTCCGTGTC
GCCCTTATTCCCTTTTTTGCGGCATTTTGCCTTCCTGTTTTTGCTCACCCAGAAACGCTGGTGAAAGTAA
AAGATGCTGAAGATCAGTTGGGTGCACGAGTGGGTTACATCGAACTGGATCTCAACAGCGGTAAGATCCT
TGAGAGTTTTCGCCCCGAAGAACGTTTTCCAATGATGAGCACTTTTAAAGTTCTGCTATGTGGCGCGGTA
TTATCCCGTATTGACGCCGGGCAAGAGCAACTCGGTCGCCGCATACACTATTCTCAGAATGACTTGGTTG
AGTACTCACCAGTCACAGAAAAGCATCTTACGGATGGCATGACAGTAAGAGAATTATGCAGTGCTGCCAT
AACCATGAGTGATAACACTGCGGCCAACTTACTTCTGACAACGATCGGAGGACCGAAGGAGCTAACCGCT
TTTTTGCACAACATGGGGGATCATGTAACTCGCCTTGATCGTTGGGAACCGGAGCTGAATGAAGCCATAC
CAAACGACGAGCGTGACACCACGATGCCTGTAGCAATGGCAACAACGTTGCGCAAACTATTAACTGGCGA
ACTACTTACTCTAGCTTCCCGGCAACAATTAATAGACTGGATGGAGGCGGATAAAGTTGCAGGACCACTT
CTGCGCTCGGCCCTTCCGGCTGGCTGGTTTATTGCTGATAAATCTGGAGCCGGTGAGCGTGGGTCTCGCG
GTATCATTGCAGCACTGGGGCCAGATGGTAAGCCCTCCCGTATCGTAGTTATCTACACGACGGGGAGTCA
GGCAACTATGGATGAACGAAATAGACAGATCGCTGAGATAGGTGCCTCACTGATTAAGCATTGGTAACTG
TCAGACCAAGTTTACTCATATATACTTTAGATTGATTTAAAACTTCATTTTTAATTTAAAAGGATCTAGG
TGAAGATCCTTTTTGATAATCTCATGACCAAAATCCCTTAACGTGAGTTTTCGTTCCACTGAGCGTCAGA
CCCCGTAGAAAAGATCAAAGGATCTTCTTGAGATCCTTTTTTTCTGCGCGTAATCTGCTGCTTGCAAACA
AAAAAACCACCGCTACCAGCGGTGGTTTGTTTGCCGGATCAAGAGCTACCAACTCTTTTTCCGAAGGTAA
CTGGCTTCAGCAGAGCGCAGATACCAAATACTGTTCTTCTAGTGTAGCCGTAGTTAGGCCACCACTTCAA
GAACTCTGTAGCACCGCCTACATACCTCGCTCTGCTAATCCTGTTACCAGTGGCTGCTGCCAGTGGCGAT
AAGTCGTGTCTTACCGGGTTGGACTCAAGACGATAGTTACCGGATAAGGCGCAGCGGTCGGGCTGAACGG
GGGGTTCGTGCACACAGCCCAGCTTGGAGCGAACGACCTACACCGAACTGAGATACCTACAGCGTGAGCT
ATGAGAAAGCGCCACGCTTCCCGAAGGGAGAAAGGCGGACAGGTATCCGGTAAGCGGCAGGGTCGGAACA
GGAGAGCGCACGAGGGAGCTTCCAGGGGGAAACGCCTGGTATCTTTATAGTCCTGTCGGGTTTCGCCACC
TCTGACTTGAGCGTCGATTTTTGTGATGCTCGTCAGGGGGGCGGAGCCTATGGAAAAACGCCAGCAACGC
GGCCTTTTTACGGTTCCTGGCCTTTTGCTGGCCTTTTGCTCACATGTTCTTTCCTGCGTTATCCCCTGAT
TCTGTGGATAACCGTATTACCGCCTTTGAGTGAGCTGATACCGCTCGCCGCAGCCGAACGACCGAGCGCA
GCGAGTCAGTGAGCGAGGAAGCGGAAGAGCGCCCAATACGCAAACCGCCTCTCCCCGCGCGTTGGCCGAT
TCATTAATGCAGCTGGCACGACAGGTTTCCCGACTGGAAAGCGGGCAGTGAGCGCAACGCAATTAATGTG
AGTTAGCTCACTCATTAGGCACCCCAGGCTTTACACTTTATGCTTCCGGCTCGTATGTTGTGTGGAATTG
TGAGCGGATAACAATTTCACACAGGAAACAGCTATGACCATGATTACGCCAAGCGCGCAATTAACCCTCA
CTAAAGGGAACAAAAGCTGGAGCTGCAAGCTTAATGTAGTCTTATGCAATACTCTTGTAGTCTTGCAACA
TGGTAACGATGAGTTAGCAACATGCCTTACAAGGAGAGAAAAAGCACCGTGCATGCCGATTGGTGGAAGT
AAGGTGGTACGATCGTGCCTTATTAGGAAGGCAACAGACGGGTCTGACATGGATTGGACGAACCACTGAA
TTGCCGCATTGCAGAGATATTGTATTTAAGTGCCTAGCTCGATACATAAACGGGTCTCTCTGGTTAGACC
AGATCTGAGCCTGGGAGCTCTCTGGCTAACTAGGGAACCCACTGCTTAAGCCTCAATAAAGCTTGCCTTG
AGTGCTTCAAGTAGTGTGTGCCCGTCTGTTGTGTGACTCTGGTAACTAGAGATCCCTCAGACCCTTTTAG
TCAGTGTGGAAAATCTCTAGCAGTGGCGCCCGAACAGGGACTTGAAAGCGAAAGGGAAACCAGAGGAGCT
CTCTCGACGCAGGACTCGGCTTGCTGAAGCGCGCACGGCAAGAGGCGAGGGGCGGCGACTGGTGAGTACG
CCAAAAATTTTGACTAGCGGAGGCTAGAAGGAGAGAGATGGGTGCGAGAGCGTCAGTATTAAGCGGGGGA
GAATTAGATCGCGATGGGAAAAAATTCGGTTAAGGCCAGGGGGAAAGAAAAAATATAAATTAAAACATAT
AGTATGGGCAAGCAGGGAGCTAGAACGATTCGCAGTTAATCCTGGCCTGTTAGAAACATCAGAAGGCTGT
AGACAAATACTGGGACAGCTACAACCATCCCTTCAGACAGGATCAGAAGAACTTAGATCATTATATAATA
CAGTAGCAACCCTCTATTGTGTGCATCAAAGGATAGAGATAAAAGACACCAAGGAAGCTTTAGACAAGAT
AGAGGAAGAGCAAAACAAAAGTAAGACCACCGCACAGCAAGCGGCCGCTGATCTTCAGACCTGGAGGAGG
AGATATGAGGGACAATTGGAGAAGTGAATTATATAAATATAAAGTAGTAAAAATTGAACCATTAGGAGTA
GCACCCACCAAGGCAAAGAGAAGAGTGGTGCAGAGAGAAAAAAGAGCAGTGGGAATAGGAGCTTTGTTCC
TTGGGTTCTTGGGAGCAGCAGGAAGCACTATGGGCGCAGCGTCAATGACGCTGACGGTACAGGCCAGACA
ATTATTGTCTGGTATAGTGCAGCAGCAGAACAATTTGCTGAGGGCTATTGAGGCGCAACAGCATCTGTTG
CAACTCACAGTCTGGGGCATCAAGCAGCTCCAGGCAAGAATCCTGGCTGTGGAAAGATACCTAAAGGATC
AACAGCTCCTGGGGATTTGGGGTTGCTCTGGAAAACTCATTTGCACCACTGCTGTGCCTTGGAATGCTAG
TTGGAGTAATAAATCTCTGGAACAGATTTGGAATCACACGACCTGGATGGAGTGGGACAGAGAAATTAAC
AATTACACAAGCTTAATACACTCCTTAATTGAAGAATCGCAAAACCAGCAAGAAAAGAATGAACAAGAAT
TATTGGAATTAGATAAATGGGCAAGTTTGTGGAATTGGTTTAACATAACAAATTGGCTGTGGTATATAAA
ATTATTCATAATGATAGTAGGAGGCTTGGTAGGTTTAAGAATAGTTTTTGCTGTACTTTCTATAGTGAAT
AGAGTTAGGCAGGGATATTCACCATTATCGTTTCAGACCCACCTCCCAACCCCGAGGGGACCCAGAGAGG
GCCTATTTCCCATGATTCCTTCATATTTGCATATACGATACAAGGCTGTTAGAGAGATAATTAGAATTAA
TTTGACTGTAAACACAAAGATATTAGTACAAAATACGTGACGTAGAAAGTAATAATTTCTTGGGTAGTTT
GCAGTTTTAAAATTATGTTTTAAAATGGACTATCATATGCTTACCGTAACTTGAAAGTATTTCGATTTCT
TGGCTTTATATATCTTGTGGAAAGGACGAAACACCGGAGACGTTGACTATCGTCTCGCTACTCTACCACT
TGTACTTCAGCGGTCAGCTTACTCGACTTAACGTGCACGTGACACGTTCTAGACCGTACATGCTTACATG
GGATGAAGCTTGGCGTAACTAGATCTTGAGACAAATGGCAGTATTCATCCACAATTTTAAAAGAAAAGGG
GGGATTGGGGGGTACAGTGCAGGGGAAAGAATAGTAGACATAATAGCAACAGACATACAAACTAAAGAAT
TACAAAAACAAATTACAAAAATTCAAAATTTTCGGGTTTATTACAGGGACAGCAGAGATCCACTTTGGCG
CCGGCTCGAGGGGGC
Features (pLannotate 1.2.2; 28 found; start..end, strand, type, name):
     13..79      +  CDS            small t antigen (fragment): SV40 (simian virus 40) small t antigen
    105..316     +  promoter       EF-1α core promoter: core promoter for human elongation factor EF-1α
    317..1255    +  intron         EF-1α intron A: intron upstream of the start codon of human EF-1α
   1277..1675    +  CDS            BSD: blasticidin S deaminase; Aspergillus terreus BSD; confers resistance to blasticidin
   1691..2279    +  misc_feature   WPRE: woodchuck hepatitis virus posttranscriptional regulatory element
   2330..2349    +  misc_feature   cPPT/CTS (fragment): central polypurine tract and central termination sequence of HIV-1
   2351..2584    +  LTR            3' LTR (ΔU3): self-inactivating 3' long terminal repeat (LTR) from HIV-1
   2662..2783    +  polyA_signal   SV40 poly(A) signal: SV40 polyadenylation signal
   2823..2958    +  rep_origin     SV40 ori: SV40 origin of replication
   2979..2997    -  promoter       T7 promoter: promoter for bacteriophage T7 RNA polymerase
   3005..3160    +  CDS            lacZα (fragment): LacZα fragment of β-galactosidase; lacZ fragment
   3165..3593    +  rep_origin     f1 ori (sequence partly withheld): f1 bacteriophage origin of replication; arrow indicates direction of (+) strand synthesis
   3646..3750    +  promoter       AmpR promoter: bla
   3751..4611    +  CDS            AmpR: β-lactamase; bla; confers resistance to ampicillin, carbenicillin, and related antibiotics
   4782..5370    +  rep_origin     ori: high-copy-number ColE1/pMB1/pBR322/pUC origin of replication
   5553..5645    +  CDS            lacI (fragment): lac repressor; lacI; The lac repressor binds to the lac operator to inhibit transcription in E. coli. This inhibition can be relieved by adding lactose or isopropyl-β-D-thiogalactopyranoside (IPTG).
   5658..5679    +  protein_bind   CAP binding site: CAP binding activates transcription in the presence of cAMP. E. coli catabolite activator protein
   5694..5724    +  promoter       lac promoter: promoter for the E. coli lac operon
   5732..5748    +  protein_bind   lac operator: The lac repressor binds to the lac operator to inhibit transcription in E. coli. This inhibition can be relieved by adding lactose or isopropyl-β-D-thiogalactopyranoside (IPTG). lac repressor encoded by lacI
   5793..5811    +  promoter       T3 promoter: promoter for bacteriophage T3 RNA polymerase
   5839..6065    +  promoter       RSV promoter: Rous sarcoma virus enhancer/promoter
   6066..6246    +  LTR            5' LTR (truncated): truncated 5' long terminal repeat (LTR) from HIV-1
   6293..6418    +  misc_feature   HIV-1 Ψ: packaging signal of human immunodeficiency virus type 1
   6402..6765    +  CDS            HIV-1 gag (fragment): gag protein from human immunodeficiency virus 1; gag
   6911..7144    +  misc_feature   RRE: The Rev response element (RRE) of HIV-1 allows for Rev-dependent mRNA export from the nucleus to the cytoplasm.
   7521..7547    +  CDS            Rev (fragment): human immunodeficiency virus 1 (HIV-1) Rev protein; rev; enhances nuclear export of unspliced and incompletely spliced viral mRNAs
   7551..7791    +  promoter       U6 promoter: RNA polymerase III promoter for human U6 snRNA
   7959..8076    +  misc_feature   cPPT/CTS: central polypurine tract and central termination sequence of HIV-1
