[The description below was written by a language model from this plasmid's Addgene catalogue record and pLannotate feature annotations shown in this document.]
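Description:
pLentiGuide-BlastR is an empty lentiviral acceptor vector for cloning prime editing guide RNAs (pegRNAs), derived from LentiGuide-Puro with the mammalian selection marker changed to blasticidin resistance. It is a third-generation-style, self-inactivating HIV-1 transfer plasmid. An RSV promoter fused to a truncated 5' LTR drives production of the viral genomic RNA in packaging cells. This is followed by the Ψ packaging signal (overlapping a gag fragment), the Rev response element for Rev-dependent nuclear export, a cPPT/CTS element that aids nuclear import of the reverse-transcribed genome, and a ΔU3 3' LTR that inactivates the LTR promoter after integration. In bacteria the plasmid is maintained by a high-copy ColE1/pUC-type origin with ampicillin selection. The record specifies recombination-deficient strains, as is usual for LTR-containing plasmids. An f1 origin, an SV40 origin and poly(A) signal, and lac/T7/T3 remnants are carried over from the backbone.

Between the LTRs there are two expression units. A human U6 RNA polymerase III promoter sits upstream of the site where pegRNA sequences are inserted by restriction enzyme cloning. The record does not name the enzymes used or annotate any scaffold or stuffer in the region following the promoter. Downstream, the EF-1α core promoter with its intron A drives the blasticidin S deaminase gene (BSD), followed by a WPRE to enhance transcript expression. Transduced cells can therefore be selected with blasticidin while expressing the cloned pegRNA from an integrated provirus. No editor protein is encoded, so the prime editor must be provided separately. The associated publication concerns prediction of prime editing insertion efficiencies, which is consistent with using the vector to deliver pegRNAs, although the record itself does not describe specific libraries.
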