Addgene plasmid #196970: pLentiGuide-BlastR
Purpose: (Empty Backbone) Lentiviral acceptor vector for pegRNAs with blasticidin resistance
Depositing lab: Leopold Parts. Depositing organization: Wellcome Sanger Institute. Publication: Prediction of prime editing insertion efficiencies using sequence features and DNA repair determinants. Koeppel J, Weller J, Peets EM, Pallaseni A, Kuzmin I, Raudvere U, Peterson H, Liberante FG, Parts L. Nat Biotechnol. 2023 Feb 16. doi: 10.1038/s41587-023-01678-y. PubMed 36797492.
Backbone
  Vector backbone: LentiGuide-Puro(Addgene#:52963)
  Backbone size (bp): 8103
  Vector type: CRISPR
  Promoter: hU6
  Selectable markers: Blasticidin
Growth in bacteria
  Bacterial resistance: Ampicillin, 100 μg/mL
  Growth temperature: 37°C
  Growth strain: NEB Stable
  Growth instructions: Only amplify in RecA- bacteria
  Copy number: High Copy
Gene/Insert
  Cloning method: Restriction Enzyme
  Sequencing primers: 5′ hU6-F (5'-ggctttatatatcttgtggaaaggacgaaacacc-3'); 3′ hGata4-rev (5'-ATTGTGGATGAATACTGCC-3')
Terms and licenses: Academic/Nonprofit Terms; Industry Terms: Not Available to Industry
How to cite: pLentiGuide-BlastR was a gift from Leopold Parts (Addgene plasmid # 196970 ; http://n2t.net/addgene:196970 ; RRID:Addgene_196970)
